>Addgene plasmid #141914 | TFORF2085 | addgene full sequence | sequence record 456432 | Addgene NGS Result
GGCTCCGGTGCCCGTCAGTGGGCAGAGCGCACATCGCCCACAGTCCCCGAGAAGTTGGGGGGAGGGGTCG
GCAATTGAACCGGTGCCTAGAGAAGGTGGCGCGGGGTAAACTGGGAAAGTGATGTCGTGTACTGGCTCCG
CCTTTTTCCCGAGGGTGGGGGAGAACCGTATATAAGTGCAGTAGTCGCCGTGAACGTTCTTTTTCGCAAC
GGGTTTGCCGCCAGAACACAGGTAAGTGCCGTGTGTGGTTCCCGCGGGCCTGGCCTCTTTACGGGTTATG
GCCCTTGCGTGCCTTGAATTACTTCCACCTGGCTGCAGTACGTGATTCTTGATCCCGAGCTTCGGGTTGG
AAGTGGGTGGGAGAGTTCGAGGCCTTGCGCTTAAGGAGCCCCTTCGCCTCGTGCTTGAGTTGAGGCCTGG
CCTGGGCGCTGGGGCCGCCGCGTGCGAATCTGGTGGCACCTTCGCGCCTGTCTCGCTGCTTTCGATAAGT
CTCTAGCCATTTAAAATTTTTGATGACCTGCTGCGACGCTTTTTTTCTGGCAAGATAGTCTTGTAAATGC
GGGCCAAGATCTGCACACTGGTATTTCGGTTTTTGGGGCCGCGGGCGGCGACGGGGCCCGTGCGTCCCAG
CGCACATGTTCGGCGAGGCGGGGCCTGCGAGCGCGGCCACCGAGAATCGGACGGGGGTAGTCTCAAGCTG
GCCGGCCTGCTCTGGTGCCTGGCCTCGCGCCGCCGTGTATCGCCCCGCCCTGGGCGGCAAGGCTGGCCCG
GTCGGCACCAGTTGCGTGAGCGGAAAGATGGCCGCTTCCCGGCCCTGCTGCAGGGAGCTCAAAATGGAGG
ACGCGGCGCTCGGGAGAGCGGGCGGGTGAGTCACCCACACAAAGGAAAAGGGCCTTTCCGTCCTCAGCCG
TCGCTTCATGTGACTCCACGGAGTACCGGGCGCCGTCCAGGCACCTCGATTAGTTCTCGAGCTTTTGGAG
TACGTCGTCTTTAGGTTGGGGGGAGGGGTTTTATGCGATGGAGTTTCCCCACACTGAGTGGGTGGAGACT
GAAGTTAGGCCAGCTTGGCACTTGATGTAATTCTCCTTGGAATTTGCCCTTTTTGAGTTTGGATCTTGGT
TCATTCTCAAGCCTCAGACAGTGGTTCAAAGTTTTTTTCTTCCATTTCAGGTGTCGTGAGGCTAGCACCG
CCACCATGCCCTCGGACTTCATCTCATTGCTCAGCGCGGACCTAGACCTGGAATCGCCCAAGTCCCTCTA
CTCGCGAGAATCTGTCTATGATCTTCTCCCAAAGGAGTTACAGTTACCTCCATCTAGAGAAACATCTGTA
GCATCAATGAGTCAGACAAGCGGTGGTGAGGCAGGCTCGCCTCCTCCAGCTGTTGTTGCTGCTGATGCTT
CTTCAGCTCCCTCCTCTTCCTCCATGGGCGGTGCTTGCAGCTCCTTTACCACCTCTTCCAGCCCTACCAT
TTATTCTACCTCAGTCACCGACAGCAAGGCTATGCAAGTGGAGAGCTGCTCCTCAGCCGTGGGGGTAAGT
AACAGAGGGGTAAGTGAAAAGCAGTTAACCAGTAACACAGTTCAGCAGCATCCATCAACACCGAAGAGGC
ACACAGTCTTGTACATCTCACCACCACCTGAGGACTTGCTGGATAACAGTCGGATGTCCTGCCAGGATGA
GGGGTGTGGATTGGAATCTGAGCAGAGCTGCAGTATGTGGATGGAGGATTCCCCCTCCAACTTCAGTAAC
ATGAGCACCAGTTCCTACAATGATAACACTGAGGTACCTCGTAAATCACGAAAACGAAATCCAAAGCAGA
GGCCGGGGGTCAAACGACGAGATTGTGAAGAATCTAATATGGATATATTTGATGCCGACAGTGCCAAAGC
ACCTCACTATGTGCTTTCTCAGCTTACCACGGACAACAAAGGCAACTCAAAAGCGGGAAATGGAACATTG
GAAAACCAAAAAGGAACTGGAGTAAAGAAGAGCCCTATGTTGTGTGGACAATATCCTGTTAAAAGTGAGG
GAAAGGAGCTGAAGATAGTTGTACAACCTGAGACACAGCACCGAGCTCGGTACCTGACTGAGGGCAGCCG
TGGCTCAGTGAAAGATAGAACACAGCAAGGCTTTCCTACAGTAAAGCTGGAAGGCCATAATGAACCTGTA
GTGTTGCAAGTGTTTGTGGGCAACGACTCTGGACGAGTGAAACCACATGGATTTTATCAGGCCTGCAGAG
TAACTGGACGAAATACAACTCCTTGCAAAGAAGTGGACATTGAAGGCACTACTGTTATAGAAGTCGGCCT
TGATCCTAGCAACAACATGACACTGGCGGTGGACTGCGTAGGGATATTGAAATTGAGGAATGCTGATGTC
GAAGCCAGAATAGGAATTGCTGGTTCCAAGAAGAAAAGCACTCGTGCCAGATTGGTTTTTCGAGTTAATA
TCATGAGGAAAGATGGCTCCACTTTGACACTGCAAACACCCTCTTCTCCAATTTTGTGTACTCAGCCAGC
AGGAGTGCCAGAAATCTTAAAGAAAAGCTTGCATAGCTGTTCAGTGAAAGGAGAAGAAGAAGTGTTTTTA
ATCGGCAAGAACTTTCTGAAAGGAACTAAAGTTATTTTCCAAGAAAATGTTTCTGATGAAAACTCTTGGA
AGTCAGAAGCTGAAATTGATATGGAACTATTTCATCAGAATCATCTTATTGTGAAGGTTCCTCCCTATCA
TGACCAACATATAACTTTGCCTGTGTCAGTGGGAATATATGTAGTGACAAATGCTGGAAGATCTCATGAT
GTTCAACCATTCACTTACACTCCAGACCCAGCAGCAGCTGGTGCTTTGAATGTAAATGTGAAGAAGGAAA
TATCTAGTCCAGCAAGACCTTGCTCTTTTGAAGAGGCCATGAAAGCAATGAAAACTACTGGATGTAATTT
AGATAAGGTAAATATTATCCCTAATGCCCTGATGACTCCACTCATACCAAGCAGTATGATTAAGAGTGAA
GATGTTACTCCAATGGAAGTAACAGCAGAAAAAAGATCTTCCACTATTTTTAAGACTACAAAGTCTGTTG
GATCAACTCAGCAAACATTAGAAAACATCTCAAACATAGCAGGAAATGGCTCTTTTTCATCACCATCATC
TTCCCACCTACCTTCTGAAAATGAAAAACAGCAGCAGATTCAGCCCAAGGCATACAACCCAGAGACCCTG
ACAACTATTCAAACCCAGGACATCTCACAGCCTGGTACTTTTCCAGCAGTTTCTGCTTCTAGTCAGCTGC
CCAACAGCGATGCACTATTGCAGCAGGCTACACAGTTTCAGACAAGAGAAACTCAGTCTAGAGAGATATT
ACAGTCAGATGGTACAGTGGTTAATTTGTCACAACTGACTGAGGCATCACAACAACAGCAGCAGTCACCA
CTACAAGAACAAGCACAGACTTTACAGCAGCAGATTTCATCAAATATTTTTCCATCACCAAATAGTGTGA
GTCAGCTTCAGAATACTATTCAGCAGCTGCAAGCAGGGAGTTTCACAGGCAGTACTGCTAGTGGCAGCAG
TGGAAGTGTTGACTTGGTCCAACAAGTTTTAGAGGCACAGCAGCAGTTATCTTCAGTTTTATTTTCTGCT
CCAGATGGTAATGAGAATGTTCAAGAGCAGCTTAGTGCAGATATTTTTCAACAAGTCAGTCAAATTCAGA
GTGGTGTAAGCCCTGGAATGTTTTCCTCAACAGAGCCAACAGTCCATACCAGACCAGATAATTTATTACC
TGGAAGAGCTGAAAGTGTTCATCCACAGTCTGAAAACACGTTATCTAATCAACAGCAGCAGCAGCAGCAG
CAACAGCAAGTGATGGAATCTTCAGCCGCAATGGTGATGGAGATGCAACAGAGTATCTGCCAGGCAGCTG
CCCAGATTCAGTCAGAGTTATTCCCTTCAACTGCTTCAGCAAATGGAAACCTTCAGCAATCGCCAGTTTA
CCAGCAGACTTCTCACATGATGAGTGCATTGTCTACCAATGAGGATATGCAAATGCAGTGTGAATTGTTT
TCTTCTCCTCCTGCAGTTTCTGGAAATGAAACTTCTACAACTACCACACAGCAGGTTGCAACCCCTGGCA
CTACCATGTTTCAGACATCAAGTTCAGGAGATGGAGAAGAAACTGGAACACAAGCAAAACAGATTCAGAA
CAGTGTCTTTCAGACCATGGTCCAAATGCAACATAGTGGGGACAATCAACCTCAAGTTAACCTTTTTTCA
TCCACAAAAAGTATGATGAGTGTTCAGAATAGTGGTACCCAACAACAAGGTAATGGTTTATTCCAGCAAG
GGAATGAGATGATGTCACTTCAATCTGGAAATTTTTTGCAGCAGTCTTCTCATTCACAGGCCCAACTTTT
TCATCCTCAAAATCCTATTGCCGATGCTCAGAACCTTTCCCAGGAAACTCAAGGTTCTCTCTTTCATAGT
CCAAATCCTATTGTCCACAGTCAGACTTCTACAACCTCCTCTGAACAAATGCAGCCTCCAATGTTTCACT
CTCAAAGTACCATTGCTGTGTTACAGGGCTCTTCAGTTCCTCAAGACCAGCAGTCAACCAACATATTTCT
TTCCCAGAGTCCCATGAATAATCTTCAGACTAACACAGTAGCCCAAGAAGCATTTTTTGCAGCACCGAAC
TCAATTTCTCCACTTCAGTCAACATCAAACAGTGAACAACAAGCTGCTTTCCAACAGCAAGCTCCAATAT
CACACATCCAGACTCCTATGCTTTCCCAAGAACAGGCACAACCCCCGCAGCAGGGTTTATTTCAGCCTCA
GGTGGCCCTGGGCTCCCTTCCACCTAATCCAATGCCTCAAAGCCAACAAGGAACCATGTTCCAGTCACAG
CACTCAATAGTTGCCATGCAGAGTAACTCTCCATCCCAGGAACAGCAGCAGCAGCAGCAACAGCAGCAGC
AACAGCAGCAGCAACAACAACAGAGCATTTTATTCAGTAATCAGAATACCATGGCTACAATGGCGTCTCC
AAAGCAACCACCACCAAACATGATATTCAACCCAAATCAAAATCCAATGGCTAATCAGGAGCAACAGAAC
CAGTCAATTTTTCACCAACAAAGTAACATGGCCCCAATGAATCAAGAGCAACAGCCCATGCAATTTCAGA
GTCAGTCCACAGTTTCCTCACTTCAGAACCCAGGTCCTACCCAGTCGGAATCATCACAGACCCCCTTGTT
CCATAGCTCTCCTCAGATTCAGTTGGTACAAGGGTCACCTAGTTCTCAAGAGCAGCAAGTAACTCTCTTC
TTATCTCCAGCATCCATGTCTGCCTTGCAGACCAGTATAAATCAACAAGATATGCAACAGTCTCCTCTTT
ATTCCCCTCAGAACAACATGCCTGGAATTCAAGGAGCCACATCTTCGCCTCAACCACAGGCTACTTTATT
TCACAACACAGCAGGAGGCACAATGAACCAACTGCAGAATTCTCCTGGCTCATCTCAGCAGACATCAGGA
ATGTTCTTATTTGGCATTCAAAATAACTGTAGTCAGCTTTTAACCTCTGGACCAGCTACATTGCCTGATC
AGTTGATGGCCATAAGTCAGCCAGGCCAACCACAAAACGAGGGCCAGCCACCTGTGACAACACTTCTTTC
TCAGCAAATGCCAGAGAATTCTCCACTGGCATCCTCTATAAACACCAACCAGAACATCGAAAAGATTGAT
TTGCTTGTTTCATTGCAAAACCAAGGGAACAACTTGACTGGCTCCTTTTAGTAATGAACTAGTCCGTAAC
TTGAAAGTATTTCGATTTCTTGGCTTTATATATCTTGTGGAAAGGACGAGCTCACTCCGAAGCCAAGGAA
TCCACGCGTTAAGCGACAATCAACCTCTGGATTACAAAATTTGTGAAAGATTGACTGGTATTCTTAACTA
TGTTGCTCCTTTTACGCTATGTGGATACGCTGCTTTAATGCCTTTGTATCATGCTATTGCTTCCCGTATG
GCTTTCATTTTCTCCTCCTTGTATAAATCCTGGTTGCTGTCTCTTTATGAGGAGTTGTGGCCCGTTGTCA
GGCAACGTGGCGTGGTGTGCACTGTGTTTGCTGACGCAACCCCCACTGGTTGGGGCATTGCCACCACCTG
TCAGCTCCTTTCCGGGACTTTCGCTTTCCCCCTCCCTATTGCCACGGCGGAACTCATCGCCGCCTGCCTT
GCCCGCTGCTGGACAGGGGCTCGGCTGTTGGGCACTGACAATTCCGTGGTGTTGTCGGGGAAATCATCGT
CCTTTCCTTGGCTGCTCGCCTGTGTTGCCACCTGGATTCTGCGCGGGACGTCCTTCTGCTACGTCCCTTC
GGCCCTCAATCCAGCGGACCTTCCTTCCCGCGGCCTGCTGCCGGCTCTGCGGCCTCTTCCGCGTCTTCGC
CTTCGCCCTCAGACGAGTCGGATCTCCCTTTGGGCCGCCTCCCCGCGTCGACTTTAAGACCAATGACTTA
CAAGGCAGCTGTAGATCTTAGCCACTTTTTAAAAGAAAAGGGGGGACTGGAAGGGCTAATTCACTCCCAA
CGAAGACAAGATCTGCTTTTTGCTTGTACTGGGTCTCTCTGGTTAGACCAGATCTGAGCCTGGGAGCTCT
CTGGCTAACTAGGGAACCCACTGCTTAAGCCTCAATAAAGCTTGCCTTGAGTGCTTCAAGTAGTGTGTGC
CCGTCTGTTGTGTGACTCTGGTAACTAGAGATCCCTCAGACCCTTTTAGTCAGTGTGGAAAATCTCTAGC
AGTACGTATAGTAGTTCATGTCATCTTATTATTCAGTATTTATAACTTGCAAAGAAATGAATATCAGAGA
GTGAGAGGAACTTGTTTATTGCAGCTTATAATGGTTACAAATAAAGCAATAGCATCACAAATTTCACAAA
TAAAGCATTTTTTTCACTGCATTCTAGTTGTGGTTTGTCCAAACTCATCAATGTATCTTATCATGTCTGG
CTCTAGCTATCCCGCCCCTAACTCCGCCCATCCCGCCCCTAACTCCGCCCAGTTCCGCCCATTCTCCGCC
CCATGGCTGACTAATTTTTTTTATTTATGCAGAGGCCGAGGCCGCCTCGGCCTCTGAGCTATTCCAGAAG
TAGTGAGGAGGCTTTTTTGGAGGCCTAGGGACGTACCCAATTCGCCCTATAGTGAGTCGTATTACGCGCG
CTCACTGGCCGTCGTTTTACAACGTCGTGACTGGGAAAACCCTGGCGTTACCCAACTTAATCGCCTTGCA
GCACATCCCCCTTTCGCCAGCTGGCGTAATAGCGAAGAGGCCCGCACCGATCGCCCTTCCCAACAGTTGC
GCAGCCTGAATGGCGAATGGG
[124 nt withheld, positions 7372-7495]
C
[91 nt withheld, positions 7497-7587]
A
[49 nt withheld, positions 7589-7637]
CCTTTGACGTTGGAGTCCACGTTCTTT
[37 nt withheld, positions 7665-7701]
ACCCTATCTCGGTCTATTCTTTTGATTTATAAGGGATTTTGCCGATTTCGGCCTATTGGTTAAAAAATGA
GCTGATTTAACAAAAATTTAACGCGAATTTTAACAAAATATTAACGCTTACAATTTAGGTGGCACTTTTC
GGGGAAATGTGCGCGGAACCCCTATTTGTTTATTTTTCTAAATACATTCAAATATGTATCCGCTCATGAG
ACAATAACCCTGATAAATGCTTCAATAATATTGAAAAAGGAAGAGTATGAGTATTCAACATTTCCGTGTC
GCCCTTATTCCCTTTTTTGCGGCATTTTGCCTTCCTGTTTTTGCTCACCCAGAAACGCTGGTGAAAGTAA
AAGATGCTGAAGATCAGTTGGGTGCACGAGTGGGTTACATCGAACTGGATCTCAACAGCGGTAAGATCCT
TGAGAGTTTTCGCCCCGAAGAACGTTTTCCAATGATGAGCACTTTTAAAGTTCTGCTATGTGGCGCGGTA
TTATCCCGTATTGACGCCGGGCAAGAGCAACTCGGTCGCCGCATACACTATTCTCAGAATGACTTGGTTG
AGTACTCACCAGTCACAGAAAAGCATCTTACGGATGGCATGACAGTAAGAGAATTATGCAGTGCTGCCAT
AACCATGAGTGATAACACTGCGGCCAACTTACTTCTGACAACGATCGGAGGACCGAAGGAGCTAACCGCT
TTTTTGCACAACATGGGGGATCATGTAACTCGCCTTGATCGTTGGGAACCGGAGCTGAATGAAGCCATAC
CAAACGACGAGCGTGACACCACGATGCCTGTAGCAATGGCAACAACGTTGCGCAAACTATTAACTGGCGA
ACTACTTACTCTAGCTTCCCGGCAACAATTAATAGACTGGATGGAGGCGGATAAAGTTGCAGGACCACTT
CTGCGCTCGGCCCTTCCGGCTGGCTGGTTTATTGCTGATAAATCTGGAGCCGGTGAGCGTGGGTCTCGCG
GTATCATTGCAGCACTGGGGCCAGATGGTAAGCCCTCCCGTATCGTAGTTATCTACACGACGGGGAGTCA
GGCAACTATGGATGAACGAAATAGACAGATCGCTGAGATAGGTGCCTCACTGATTAAGCATTGGTAACTG
TCAGACCAAGTTTACTCATATATACTTTAGATTGATTTAAAACTTCATTTTTAATTTAAAAGGATCTAGG
TGAAGATCCTTTTTGATAATCTCATGACCAAAATCCCTTAACGTGAGTTTTCGTTCCACTGAGCGTCAGA
CCCCGTAGAAAAGATCAAAGGATCTTCTTGAGATCCTTTTTTTCTGCGCGTAATCTGCTGCTTGCAAACA
AAAAAACCACCGCTACCAGCGGTGGTTTGTTTGCCGGATCAAGAGCTACCAACTCTTTTTCCGAAGGTAA
CTGGCTTCAGCAGAGCGCAGATACCAAATACTGTTCTTCTAGTGTAGCCGTAGTTAGGCCACCACTTCAA
GAACTCTGTAGCACCGCCTACATACCTCGCTCTGCTAATCCTGTTACCAGTGGCTGCTGCCAGTGGCGAT
AAGTCGTGTCTTACCGGGTTGGACTCAAGACGATAGTTACCGGATAAGGCGCAGCGGTCGGGCTGAACGG
GGGGTTCGTGCACACAGCCCAGCTTGGAGCGAACGACCTACACCGAACTGAGATACCTACAGCGTGAGCT
ATGAGAAAGCGCCACGCTTCCCGAAGGGAGAAAGGCGGACAGGTATCCGGTAAGCGGCAGGGTCGGAACA
GGAGAGCGCACGAGGGAGCTTCCAGGGGGAAACGCCTGGTATCTTTATAGTCCTGTCGGGTTTCGCCACC
TCTGACTTGAGCGTCGATTTTTGTGATGCTCGTCAGGGGGGCGGAGCCTATGGAAAAACGCCAGCAACGC
GGCCTTTTTACGGTTCCTGGCCTTTTGCTGGCCTTTTGCTCACATGTTCTTTCCTGCGTTATCCCCTGAT
TCTGTGGATAACCGTATTACCGCCTTTGAGTGAGCTGATACCGCTCGCCGCAGCCGAACGACCGAGCGCA
GCGAGTCAGTGAGCGAGGAAGCGGAAGAGCGCCCAATACGCAAACCGCCTCTCCCCGCGCGTTGGCCGAT
TCATTAATGCAGCTGGCACGACAGGTTTCCCGACTGGAAAGCGGGCAGTGAGCGCAACGCAATTAATGTG
AGTTAGCTCACTCATTAGGCACCCCAGGCTTTACACTTTATGCTTCCGGCTCGTATGTTGTGTGGAATTG
TGAGCGGATAACAATTTCACACAGGAAACAGCTATGACCATGATTACGCCAAGCGCGCAATTAACCCTCA
CTAAAGGGAACAAAAGCTGGAGCTGCAAGCTTAATGTAGTCTTATGCAATACTCTTGTAGTCTTGCAACA
TGGTAACGATGAGTTAGCAACATGCCTTACAAGGAGAGAAAAAGCACCGTGCATGCCGATTGGTGGAAGT
AAGGTGGTACGATCGTGCCTTATTAGGAAGGCAACAGACGGGTCTGACATGGATTGGACGAACCACTGAA
TTGCCGCATTGCAGAGATATTGTATTTAAGTGCCTAGCTCGATACATAAACGGGTCTCTCTGGTTAGACC
AGATCTGAGCCTGGGAGCTCTCTGGCTAACTAGGGAACCCACTGCTTAAGCCTCAATAAAGCTTGCCTTG
AGTGCTTCAAGTAGTGTGTGCCCGTCTGTTGTGTGACTCTGGTAACTAGAGATCCCTCAGACCCTTTTAG
TCAGTGTGGAAAATCTCTAGCAGTGGCGCCCGAACAGGGACTTGAAAGCGAAAGGGAAACCAGAGGAGCT
CTCTCGACGCAGGACTCGGCTTGCTGAAGCGCGCACGGCAAGAGGCGAGGGGCGGCGACTGGTGAGTACG
CCAAAAATTTTGACTAGCGGAGGCTAGAAGGAGAGAGATGGGTGCGAGAGCGTCAGTATTAAGCGGGGGA
GAATTAGATCGCGATGGGAAAAAATTCGGTTAAGGCCAGGGGGAAAGAAAAAATATAAATTAAAACATAT
AGTATGGGCAAGCAGGGAGCTAGAACGATTCGCAGTTAATCCTGGCCTGTTAGAAACATCAGAAGGCTGT
AGACAAATACTGGGACAGCTACAACCATCCCTTCAGACAGGATCAGAAGAACTTAGATCATTATATAATA
CAGTAGCAACCCTCTATTGTGTGCATCAAAGGATAGAGATAAAAGACACCAAGGAAGCTTTAGACAAGAT
AGAGGAAGAGCAAAACAAAAGTAAGACCACCGCACAGCAAGCGGCCGCTGATCTTCAGACCTGGAGGAGG
AGATATGAGGGACAATTGGAGAAGTGAATTATATAAATATAAAGTAGTAAAAATTGAACCATTAGGAGTA
GCACCCACCAAGGCAAAGAGAAGAGTGGTGCAGAGAGAAAAAAGAGCAGTGGGAATAGGAGCTTTGTTCC
TTGGGTTCTTGGGAGCAGCAGGAAGCACTATGGGCGCAGCGTCAATGACGCTGACGGTACAGGCCAGACA
ATTATTGTCTGGTATAGTGCAGCAGCAGAACAATTTGCTGAGGGCTATTGAGGCGCAACAGCATCTGTTG
CAACTCACAGTCTGGGGCATCAAGCAGCTCCAGGCAAGAATCCTGGCTGTGGAAAGATACCTAAAGGATC
AACAGCTCCTGGGGATTTGGGGTTGCTCTGGAAAACTCATTTGCACCACTGCTGTGCCTTGGAATGCTAG
TTGGAGTAATAAATCTCTGGAACAGATTTGGAATCACACGACCTGGATGGAGTGGGACAGAGAAATTAAC
AATTACACAAGCTTAATACACTCCTTAATTGAAGAATCGCAAAACCAGCAAGAAAAGAATGAACAAGAAT
TATTGGAATTAGATAAATGGGCAAGTTTGTGGAATTGGTTTAACATAACAAATTGGCTGTGGTATATAAA
ATTATTCATAATGATAGTAGGAGGCTTGGTAGGTTTAAGAATAGTTTTTGCTGTACTTTCTATAGTGAAT
AGAGTTAGGCAGGGATATTCACCATTATCGTTTCAGACCCACCTCCCAACCCCGAGGGGACCCATGCATT
GCATCTCAATTAGTCAGCAACCAGGTGTGGAAAGTCCCCAGGCTCCCCAGCAGGCAGAAGTATGCAAAGC
ATGCGTCTCAATTAGTCAGCAACCATAGTCCCGCCCCTAACTCCGCCCATCCCGCCCCTAACTCCGCCCA
GTTCCGCCCATTCTCCGCCCCATGGCTGACTAATTTTTTTTATTTATGCAGAGGCCGAGGCCGCCTCGGC
CTCTGAGCTATTCCAGAAGTAGTGAGGAGGCTTTTTTGGAGGCCTAGGCTTTTGCAAAAAGCTTTCTAGA
GGTACCACCGGAGCTTACCATGACCGAGTACAAGCCCACGGTGCGCCTCGCCACCCGCGACGACGTCCCC
AGGGCCGTACGCACCCTCGCCGCCGCGTTCGCCGACTACCCCGCCACGCGCCACACCGTCGATCCGGACC
GCCACATCGAGCGGGTCACCGAGCTGCAAGAACTCTTCCTCACGCGCGTCGGGCTCGACATCGGCAAGGT
GTGGGTCGCGGACGACGGCGCCGCCGTGGCGGTCTGGACCACGCCGGAGAGCGTCGAAGCGGGGGCGGTG
TTCGCCGAGATCGGCCCGCGCATGGCCGAGTTGAGCGGTTCCCGGCTGGCCGCGCAGCAACAGATGGAAG
GCCTCCTGGCGCCGCACCGGCCCAAGGAGCCCGCGTGGTTCCTGGCCACCGTCGGCGTCTCGCCCGACCA
CCAGGGCAAGGGTCTGGGCAGCGCCGTCGTGCTCCCCGGAGTGGAGGCGGCCGAGCGCGCCGGGGTGCCC
GCCTTCCTGGAGACCTCCGCGCCCCGCAACCTCCCCTTCTACGAGCGGCTCGGCTTCACCGTCACCGCCG
ACGTCGAGGTGCCCGAAGGACCGCGCACCTGGTGCATGACCCGCAAGCCCGGTGCCAGTTAACGAATTCT
AGATCTTGAGACAAATGGCAGTATTCATCCACAATTTTAAAAGAAAAGGGGGGATTGGGGGGTACAGTGC
AGGGGAAAGAATAGTAGACATAATAGCAACAGACATACAAACTAAAGAATTACAAAAACAAATTACAAAA
ATTCAAAATTTTCGGGTTTATTACAGGGACAGCAGAGATCCACTTTGGCGCCGGCTCGAGGCCTGCAGGT
GCAAAGATGGATAAAGTTTTAAACAGAGAGGAATCTTTGCAGCTAATGGACCTTCTAGGTCTTGAAAGGA
GTGGGAATT
Features (pLannotate 1.2.2; 31 found; start..end, strand, type, name):
      1..1179    +  promoter       EF-1α promoter: strong constitutive promoter for human elongation factor EF-1α
   1196..5788    +  CDS            NFAT5: NFAT5_HUMAN - Also known as KIAA0827, TONEBP. Experimental evidence at protein level: Swiss-Prot protein existence level 1. Transcription factor involved, among others, in the transcriptional regulation of osmoprotective and inflammatory genes. Mediates the transcriptional response to hypertonicity (PubMed:10051678). Positively regulates the transcription of LCN2 and S100A4 genes; optimal transactivation of these genes requires the presence of DDX5/DDX17 (PubMed:22266867). Binds the DNA consensus sequence 5'-[ACT][AG]TGGAAA[CAT]A[TA][ATC][CA][ATG][GT][GAC][CG][CT]-3' (PubMed:10377394). From Ho
   5804..5857    +  promoter       U6 promoter (fragment): RNA polymerase III promoter for human U6 snRNA
   5898..6486    +  misc_feature   WPRE: woodchuck hepatitis virus posttranscriptional regulatory element
   6537..6556    +  misc_feature   cPPT/CTS (fragment): central polypurine tract and central termination sequence of HIV-1
   6558..6791    +  LTR            3' LTR (ΔU3): self-inactivating 3' long terminal repeat (LTR) from HIV-1
   6869..6990    +  polyA_signal   SV40 poly(A) signal: SV40 polyadenylation signal
   7030..7165    +  rep_origin     SV40 ori: SV40 origin of replication
   7186..7204    -  promoter       T7 promoter: promoter for bacteriophage T7 RNA polymerase
   7212..7367    +  CDS            lacZα (fragment): LacZα fragment of β-galactosidase; lacZ fragment
   7372..7800    +  rep_origin     f1 ori (sequence partly withheld): f1 bacteriophage origin of replication; arrow indicates direction of (+) strand synthesis
   7853..7957    +  promoter       AmpR promoter: bla
   7958..8818    +  CDS            AmpR: β-lactamase; bla; confers resistance to ampicillin, carbenicillin, and related antibiotics
   8989..9577    +  rep_origin     ori: high-copy-number ColE1/pMB1/pBR322/pUC origin of replication
   9760..9852    +  CDS            lacI (fragment): lac repressor; lacI; The lac repressor binds to the lac operator to inhibit transcription in E. coli. This inhibition can be relieved by adding lactose or isopropyl-β-D-thiogalactopyranoside (IPTG).
   9865..9886    +  protein_bind   CAP binding site: CAP binding activates transcription in the presence of cAMP. E. coli catabolite activator protein
   9901..9931    +  promoter       lac promoter: promoter for the E. coli lac operon
   9935..9957    +  protein_bind   lac operator (fragment): The lac repressor binds to the lac operator to inhibit transcription in E. coli. This inhibition can be relieved by adding lactose or isopropyl-β-D-thiogalactopyranoside (IPTG). lac repressor encoded by lacI
  10000..10018   +  promoter       T3 promoter: promoter for bacteriophage T3 RNA polymerase
  10046..10272   +  promoter       RSV promoter: Rous sarcoma virus enhancer/promoter
  10273..10453   +  LTR            5' LTR (truncated): truncated 5' long terminal repeat (LTR) from HIV-1
  10500..10625   +  misc_feature   HIV-1 Ψ: packaging signal of human immunodeficiency virus type 1
  10609..10972   +  CDS            HIV-1 gag (fragment): gag protein from human immunodeficiency virus 1; gag
  11118..11351   +  misc_feature   RRE: The Rev response element (RRE) of HIV-1 allows for Rev-dependent mRNA export from the nucleus to the cytoplasm.
  11728..11754   +  CDS            Rev (fragment): human immunodeficiency virus 1 (HIV-1) Rev protein; rev; enhances nuclear export of unspliced and incompletely spliced viral mRNAs
  11761..11784   +  promoter       SV40 promoter (fragment): SV40 early promoter
  11785..11856   +  promoter       SV40 promoter (fragment): SV40 enhancer and early promoter
  11880..12015   +  rep_origin     SV40 ori: SV40 origin of replication
  12061..12657   +  CDS            PuroR (fragment): puromycin N-acetyltransferase; pac from Streptomyces; confers resistance to puromycin
  12706..12823   +  misc_feature   cPPT/CTS: central polypurine tract and central termination sequence of HIV-1
  12888..12954   +  CDS            small t antigen (fragment): SV40 (simian virus 40) small t antigen
