>Addgene plasmid #141914 | TFORF2085 | analyzer sequence | sequence record 277878
TTAATGTAGTCTTATGCAATACTCTTGTAGTCTTGCAACATGGTAACGATGAGTTAGCAACATGCCTTAC
AAGGAGAGAAAAAGCACCGTGCATGCCGATTGGTGGAAGTAAGGTGGTACGATCGTGCCTTATTAGGAAG
GCAACAGACGGGTCTGACATGGATTGGACGAACCACTGAATTGCCGCATTGCAGAGATATTGTATTTAAG
TGCCTAGCTCGATACATAAACGGGTCTCTCTGGTTAGACCAGATCTGAGCCTGGGAGCTCTCTGGCTAAC
TAGGGAACCCACTGCTTAAGCCTCAATAAAGCTTGCCTTGAGTGCTTCAAGTAGTGTGTGCCCGTCTGTT
GTGTGACTCTGGTAACTAGAGATCCCTCAGACCCTTTTAGTCAGTGTGGAAAATCTCTAGCAGTGGCGCC
CGAACAGGGACTTGAAAGCGAAAGGGAAACCAGAGGAGCTCTCTCGACGCAGGACTCGGCTTGCTGAAGC
GCGCACGGCAAGAGGCGAGGGGCGGCGACTGGTGAGTACGCCAAAAATTTTGACTAGCGGAGGCTAGAAG
GAGAGAGATGGGTGCGAGAGCGTCAGTATTAAGCGGGGGAGAATTAGATCGCGATGGGAAAAAATTCGGT
TAAGGCCAGGGGGAAAGAAAAAATATAAATTAAAACATATAGTATGGGCAAGCAGGGAGCTAGAACGATT
CGCAGTTAATCCTGGCCTGTTAGAAACATCAGAAGGCTGTAGACAAATACTGGGACAGCTACAACCATCC
CTTCAGACAGGATCAGAAGAACTTAGATCATTATATAATACAGTAGCAACCCTCTATTGTGTGCATCAAA
GGATAGAGATAAAAGACACCAAGGAAGCTTTAGACAAGATAGAGGAAGAGCAAAACAAAAGTAAGACCAC
CGCACAGCAAGCGGCCGCTGATCTTCAGACCTGGAGGAGGAGATATGAGGGACAATTGGAGAAGTGAATT
ATATAAATATAAAGTAGTAAAAATTGAACCATTAGGAGTAGCACCCACCAAGGCAAAGAGAAGAGTGGTG
CAGAGAGAAAAAAGAGCAGTGGGAATAGGAGCTTTGTTCCTTGGGTTCTTGGGAGCAGCAGGAAGCACTA
TGGGCGCAGCGTCAATGACGCTGACGGTACAGGCCAGACAATTATTGTCTGGTATAGTGCAGCAGCAGAA
CAATTTGCTGAGGGCTATTGAGGCGCAACAGCATCTGTTGCAACTCACAGTCTGGGGCATCAAGCAGCTC
CAGGCAAGAATCCTGGCTGTGGAAAGATACCTAAAGGATCAACAGCTCCTGGGGATTTGGGGTTGCTCTG
GAAAACTCATTTGCACCACTGCTGTGCCTTGGAATGCTAGTTGGAGTAATAAATCTCTGGAACAGATTTG
GAATCACACGACCTGGATGGAGTGGGACAGAGAAATTAACAATTACACAAGCTTAATACACTCCTTAATT
GAAGAATCGCAAAACCAGCAAGAAAAGAATGAACAAGAATTATTGGAATTAGATAAATGGGCAAGTTTGT
GGAATTGGTTTAACATAACAAATTGGCTGTGGTATATAAAATTATTCATAATGATAGTAGGAGGCTTGGT
AGGTTTAAGAATAGTTTTTGCTGTACTTTCTATAGTGAATAGAGTTAGGCAGGGATATTCACCATTATCG
TTTCAGACCCACCTCCCAACCCCGAGGGGACCCATGCATTGCATCTCAATTAGTCAGCAACCAGGTGTGG
AAAGTCCCCAGGCTCCCCAGCAGGCAGAAGTATGCAAAGCATGCGTCTCAATTAGTCAGCAACCATAGTC
CCGCCCCTAACTCCGCCCATCCCGCCCCTAACTCCGCCCAGTTCCGCCCATTCTCCGCCCCATGGCTGAC
TAATTTTTTTTATTTATGCAGAGGCCGAGGCCGCCTCGGCCTCTGAGCTATTCCAGAAGTAGTGAGGAGG
CTTTTTTGGAGGCCTAGGCTTTTGCAAAAAGCTTTCTAGAGGTACCACCGGAGCTTACCATGACCGAGTA
CAAGCCCACGGTGCGCCTCGCCACCCGCGACGACGTCCCCAGGGCCGTACGCACCCTCGCCGCCGCGTTC
GCCGACTACCCCGCCACGCGCCACACCGTCGATCCGGACCGCCACATCGAGCGGGTCACCGAGCTGCAAG
AACTCTTCCTCACGCGCGTCGGGCTCGACATCGGCAAGGTGTGGGTCGCGGACGACGGCGCCGCCGTGGC
GGTCTGGACCACGCCGGAGAGCGTCGAAGCGGGGGCGGTGTTCGCCGAGATCGGCCCGCGCATGGCCGAG
TTGAGCGGTTCCCGGCTGGCCGCGCAGCAACAGATGGAAGGCCTCCTGGCGCCGCACCGGCCCAAGGAGC
CCGCGTGGTTCCTGGCCACCGTCGGCGTCTCGCCCGACCACCAGGGCAAGGGTCTGGGCAGCGCCGTCGT
GCTCCCCGGAGTGGAGGCGGCCGAGCGCGCCGGGGTGCCCGCCTTCCTGGAGACCTCCGCGCCCCGCAAC
CTCCCCTTCTACGAGCGGCTCGGCTTCACCGTCACCGCCGACGTCGAGGTGCCCGAAGGACCGCGCACCT
GGTGCATGACCCGCAAGCCCGGTGCCAGTTAACGAATTCTAGATCTTGAGACAAATGGCAGTATTCATCC
ACAATTTTAAAAGAAAAGGGGGGATTGGGGGGTACAGTGCAGGGGAAAGAATAGTAGACATAATAGCAAC
AGACATACAAACTAAAGAATTACAAAAACAAATTACAAAAATTCAAAATTTTCGGGTTTATTACAGGGAC
AGCAGAGATCCACTTTGGCGCCGGCTCGAGGCCTGCAGGTGCAAAGATGGATAAAGTTTTAAACAGAGAG
GAATCTTTGCAGCTAATGGACCTTCTAGGTCTTGAAAGGAGTGGGAATTGGCTCCGGTGCCCGTCAGTGG
GCAGAGCGCACATCGCCCACAGTCCCCGAGAAGTTGGGGGGAGGGGTCGGCAATTGAACCGGTGCCTAGA
GAAGGTGGCGCGGGGTAAACTGGGAAAGTGATGTCGTGTACTGGCTCCGCCTTTTTCCCGAGGGTGGGGG
AGAACCGTATATAAGTGCAGTAGTCGCCGTGAACGTTCTTTTTCGCAACGGGTTTGCCGCCAGAACACAG
GTAAGTGCCGTGTGTGGTTCCCGCGGGCCTGGCCTCTTTACGGGTTATGGCCCTTGCGTGCCTTGAATTA
CTTCCACCTGGCTGCAGTACGTGATTCTTGATCCCGAGCTTCGGGTTGGAAGTGGGTGGGAGAGTTCGAG
GCCTTGCGCTTAAGGAGCCCCTTCGCCTCGTGCTTGAGTTGAGGCCTGGCCTGGGCGCTGGGGCCGCCGC
GTGCGAATCTGGTGGCACCTTCGCGCCTGTCTCGCTGCTTTCGATAAGTCTCTAGCCATTTAAAATTTTT
GATGACCTGCTGCGACGCTTTTTTTCTGGCAAGATAGTCTTGTAAATGCGGGCCAAGATCTGCACACTGG
TATTTCGGTTTTTGGGGCCGCGGGCGGCGACGGGGCCCGTGCGTCCCAGCGCACATGTTCGGCGAGGCGG
GGCCTGCGAGCGCGGCCACCGAGAATCGGACGGGGGTAGTCTCAAGCTGGCCGGCCTGCTCTGGTGCCTG
GCCTCGCGCCGCCGTGTATCGCCCCGCCCTGGGCGGCAAGGCTGGCCCGGTCGGCACCAGTTGCGTGAGC
GGAAAGATGGCCGCTTCCCGGCCCTGCTGCAGGGAGCTCAAAATGGAGGACGCGGCGCTCGGGAGAGCGG
GCGGGTGAGTCACCCACACAAAGGAAAAGGGCCTTTCCGTCCTCAGCCGTCGCTTCATGTGACTCCACGG
AGTACCGGGCGCCGTCCAGGCACCTCGATTAGTTCTCGAGCTTTTGGAGTACGTCGTCTTTAGGTTGGGG
GGAGGGGTTTTATGCGATGGAGTTTCCCCACACTGAGTGGGTGGAGACTGAAGTTAGGCCAGCTTGGCAC
TTGATGTAATTCTCCTTGGAATTTGCCCTTTTTGAGTTTGGATCTTGGTTCATTCTCAAGCCTCAGACAG
TGGTTCAAAGTTTTTTTCTTCCATTTCAGGTGTCGTGAGGCTAGCACCGCCACCATGCCCTCGGACTTCA
TCTCATTGCTCAGCGCGGACCTAGACCTGGAATCGCCCAAGTCCCTCTACTCGCGAGAATCTGTCTATGA
TCTTCTCCCAAAGGAGTTACAGTTACCTCCATCTAGAGAAACATCTGTAGCATCAATGAGTCAGACAAGC
GGTGGTGAGGCAGGCTCGCCTCCTCCAGCTGTTGTTGCTGCTGATGCTTCTTCAGCTCCCTCCTCTTCCT
CCATGGGCGGTGCTTGCAGCTCCTTTACCACCTCTTCCAGCCCTACCATTTATTCTACCTCAGTCACCGA
CAGCAAGGCTATGCAAGTGGAGAGCTGCTCCTCAGCCGTGGGGGTAAGTAACAGAGGGGTAAGTGAAAAG
CAGTTAACCAGTAACACAGTTCAGCAGCATCCATCAACACCGAAGAGGCACACAGTCTTGTACATCTCAC
CACCACCTGAGGACTTGCTGGATAACAGTCGGATGTCCTGCCAGGATGAGGGGTGTGGATTGGAATCTGA
GCAGAGCTGCAGTATGTGGATGGAGGATTCCCCCTCCAACTTCAGTAACATGAGCACCAGTTCCTACAAT
GATAACACTGAGGTACCTCGTAAATCACGAAAACGAAATCCAAAGCAGAGGCCGGGGGTCAAACGACGAG
ATTGTGAAGAATCTAATATGGATATATTTGATGCCGACAGTGCCAAAGCACCTCACTATGTGCTTTCTCA
GCTTACCACGGACAACAAAGGCAACTCAAAAGCGGGAAATGGAACATTGGAAAACCAAAAAGGAACTGGA
GTAAAGAAGAGCCCTATGTTGTGTGGACAATATCCTGTTAAAAGTGAGGGAAAGGAGCTGAAGATAGTTG
TACAACCTGAGACACAGCACCGAGCTCGGTACCTGACTGAGGGCAGCCGTGGCTCAGTGAAAGATAGAAC
ACAGCAAGGCTTTCCTACAGTAAAGCTGGAAGGCCATAATGAACCTGTAGTGTTGCAAGTGTTTGTGGGC
AACGACTCTGGACGAGTGAAACCACATGGATTTTATCAGGCCTGCAGAGTAACTGGACGAAATACAACTC
CTTGCAAAGAAGTGGACATTGAAGGCACTACTGTTATAGAAGTCGGCCTTGATCCTAGCAACAACATGAC
ACTGGCGGTGGACTGCGTAGGGATATTGAAATTGAGGAATGCTGATGTCGAAGCCAGAATAGGAATTGCT
GGTTCCAAGAAGAAAAGCACTCGTGCCAGATTGGTTTTTCGAGTTAATATCATGAGGAAAGATGGCTCCA
CTTTGACACTGCAAACACCCTCTTCTCCAATTTTGTGTACTCAGCCAGCAGGAGTGCCAGAAATCTTAAA
GAAAAGCTTGCATAGCTGTTCAGTGAAAGGAGAAGAAGAAGTGTTTTTAATCGGCAAGAACTTTCTGAAA
GGAACTAAAGTTATTTTCCAAGAAAATGTTTCTGATGAAAACTCTTGGAAGTCAGAAGCTGAAATTGATA
TGGAACTATTTCATCAGAATCATCTTATTGTGAAGGTTCCTCCCTATCATGACCAACATATAACTTTGCC
TGTGTCAGTGGGAATATATGTAGTGACAAATGCTGGAAGATCTCATGATGTTCAACCATTCACTTACACT
CCAGACCCAGCAGCAGCTGGTGCTTTGAATGTAAATGTGAAGAAGGAAATATCTAGTCCAGCAAGACCTT
GCTCTTTTGAAGAGGCCATGAAAGCAATGAAAACTACTGGATGTAATTTAGATAAGGTAAATATTATCCC
TAATGCCCTGATGACTCCACTCATACCAAGCAGTATGATTAAGAGTGAAGATGTTACTCCAATGGAAGTA
ACAGCAGAAAAAAGATCTTCCACTATTTTTAAGACTACAAAGTCTGTTGGATCAACTCAGCAAACATTAG
AAAACATCTCAAACATAGCAGGAAATGGCTCTTTTTCATCACCATCATCTTCCCACCTACCTTCTGAAAA
TGAAAAACAGCAGCAGATTCAGCCCAAGGCATACAACCCAGAGACCCTGACAACTATTCAAACCCAGGAC
ATCTCACAGCCTGGTACTTTTCCAGCAGTTTCTGCTTCTAGTCAGCTGCCCAACAGCGATGCACTATTGC
AGCAGGCTACACAGTTTCAGACAAGAGAAACTCAGTCTAGAGAGATATTACAGTCAGATGGTACAGTGGT
TAATTTGTCACAACTGACTGAGGCATCACAACAACAGCAGCAGTCACCACTACAAGAACAAGCACAGACT
TTACAGCAGCAGATTTCATCAAATATTTTTCCATCACCAAATAGTGTGAGTCAGCTTCAGAATACTATTC
AGCAGCTGCAAGCAGGGAGTTTCACAGGCAGTACTGCTAGTGGCAGCAGTGGAAGTGTTGACTTGGTCCA
ACAAGTTTTAGAGGCACAGCAGCAGTTATCTTCAGTTTTATTTTCTGCTCCAGATGGTAATGAGAATGTT
CAAGAGCAGCTTAGTGCAGATATTTTTCAACAAGTCAGTCAAATTCAGAGTGGTGTAAGCCCTGGAATGT
TTTCCTCAACAGAGCCAACAGTCCATACCAGACCAGATAATTTATTACCTGGAAGAGCTGAAAGTGTTCA
TCCACAGTCTGAAAACACGTTATCTAATCAACAGCAGCAGCAGCAGCAGCAACAGCAAGTGATGGAATCT
TCAGCCGCAATGGTGATGGAGATGCAACAGAGTATCTGCCAGGCAGCTGCCCAGATTCAGTCAGAGTTAT
TCCCTTCAACTGCTTCAGCAAATGGAAACCTTCAGCAATCGCCAGTTTACCAGCAGACTTCTCACATGAT
GAGTGCATTGTCTACCAATGAGGATATGCAAATGCAGTGTGAATTGTTTTCTTCTCCTCCTGCAGTTTCT
GGAAATGAAACTTCTACAACTACCACACAGCAGGTTGCAACCCCTGGCACTACCATGTTTCAGACATCAA
GTTCAGGAGATGGAGAAGAAACTGGAACACAAGCAAAACAGATTCAGAACAGTGTCTTTCAGACCATGGT
CCAAATGCAACATAGTGGGGACAATCAACCTCAAGTTAACCTTTTTTCATCCACAAAAAGTATGATGAGT
GTTCAGAATAGTGGTACCCAACAACAAGGTAATGGTTTATTCCAGCAAGGGAATGAGATGATGTCACTTC
AATCTGGAAATTTTTTGCAGCAGTCTTCTCATTCACAGGCCCAACTTTTTCATCCTCAAAATCCTATTGC
CGATGCTCAGAACCTTTCCCAGGAAACTCAAGGTTCTCTCTTTCATAGTCCAAATCCTATTGTCCACAGT
CAGACTTCTACAACCTCCTCTGAACAAATGCAGCCTCCAATGTTTCACTCTCAAAGTACCATTGCTGTGT
TACAGGGCTCTTCAGTTCCTCAAGACCAGCAGTCAACCAACATATTTCTTTCCCAGAGTCCCATGAATAA
TCTTCAGACTAACACAGTAGCCCAAGAAGCATTTTTTGCAGCACCGAACTCAATTTCTCCACTTCAGTCA
ACATCAAACAGTGAACAACAAGCTGCTTTCCAACAGCAAGCTCCAATATCACACATCCAGACTCCTATGC
TTTCCCAAGAACAGGCACAACCCCCGCAGCAGGGTTTATTTCAGCCTCAGGTGGCCCTGGGCTCCCTTCC
ACCTAATCCAATGCCTCAAAGCCAACAAGGAACCATGTTCCAGTCACAGCACTCAATAGTTGCCATGCAG
AGTAACTCTCCATCCCAGGAACAGCAGCAGCAGCAGCAACAGCAGCAGCAACAGCAGCAGCAACAACAAC
AGAGCATTTTATTCAGTAATCAGAATACCATGGCTACAATGGCGTCTCCAAAGCAACCACCACCAAACAT
GATATTCAACCCAAATCAAAATCCAATGGCTAATCAGGAGCAACAGAACCAGTCAATTTTTCACCAACAA
AGTAACATGGCCCCAATGAATCAAGAGCAACAGCCCATGCAATTTCAGAGTCAGTCCACAGTTTCCTCAC
TTCAGAACCCAGGTCCTACCCAGTCGGAATCATCACAGACCCCCTTGTTCCATAGCTCTCCTCAGATTCA
GTTGGTACAAGGGTCACCTAGTTCTCAAGAGCAGCAAGTAACTCTCTTCTTATCTCCAGCATCCATGTCT
GCCTTGCAGACCAGTATAAATCAACAAGATATGCAACAGTCTCCTCTTTATTCCCCTCAGAACAACATGC
CTGGAATTCAAGGAGCCACATCTTCGCCTCAACCACAGGCTACTTTATTTCACAACACAGCAGGAGGCAC
AATGAACCAACTGCAGAATTCTCCTGGCTCATCTCAGCAGACATCAGGAATGTTCTTATTTGGCATTCAA
AATAACTGTAGTCAGCTTTTAACCTCTGGACCAGCTACATTGCCTGATCAGTTGATGGCCATAAGTCAGC
CAGGCCAACCACAAAACGAGGGCCAGCCACCTGTGACAACACTTCTTTCTCAGCAAATGCCAGAGAATTC
TCCACTGGCATCCTCTATAAACACCAACCAGAACATCGAAAAGATTGATTTGCTTGTTTCATTGCAAAAC
CAAGGGAACAACTTGACTGGCTCCTTTTAGTAATGAACTAGTCCGTAACTTGAAAGTATTTCGATTTCTT
GGCTTTATATATCTTGTGGAAAGGACGAGCTCACTCCGAAGCCAAGGAATCCACGCGTTAAGTCGACAAT
CAACCTCTGGATTACAAAATTTGTGAAAGATTGACTGGTATTCTTAACTATGTTGCTCCTTTTACGCTAT
GTGGATACGCTGCTTTAATGCCTTTGTATCATGCTATTGCTTCCCGTATGGCTTTCATTTTCTCCTCCTT
GTATAAATCCTGGTTGCTGTCTCTTTATGAGGAGTTGTGGCCCGTTGTCAGGCAACGTGGCGTGGTGTGC
ACTGTGTTTGCTGACGCAACCCCCACTGGTTGGGGCATTGCCACCACCTGTCAGCTCCTTTCCGGGACTT
TCGCTTTCCCCCTCCCTATTGCCACGGCGGAACTCATCGCCGCCTGCCTTGCCCGCTGCTGGACAGGGGC
TCGGCTGTTGGGCACTGACAATTCCGTGGTGTTGTCGGGGAAATCATCGTCCTTTCCTTGGCTGCTCGCC
TGTGTTGCCACCTGGATTCTGCGCGGGACGTCCTTCTGCTACGTCCCTTCGGCCCTCAATCCAGCGGACC
TTCCTTCCCGCGGCCTGCTGCCGGCTCTGCGGCCTCTTCCGCGTCTTCGCCTTCGCCCTCAGACGAGTCG
GATCTCCCTTTGGGCCGCCTCCCCGCGTCGACTTTAAGACCAATGACTTACAAGGCAGCTGTAGATCTTA
GCCACTTTTTAAAAGAAAAGGGGGGACTGGAAGGGCTAATTCACTCCCAACGAAGACAAGATCTGCTTTT
TGCTTGTACTGGGTCTCTCTGGTTAGACCAGATCTGAGCCTGGGAGCTCTCTGGCTAACTAGGGAACCCA
CTGCTTAAGCCTCAATAAAGCTTGCCTTGAGTGCTTCAAGTAGTGTGTGCCCGTCTGTTGTGTGACTCTG
GTAACTAGAGATCCCTCAGACCCTTTTAGTCAGTGTGGAAAATCTCTAGCAGTACGTATAGTAGTTCATG
TCATCTTATTATTCAGTATTTATAACTTGCAAAGAAATGAATATCAGAGAGTGAGAGGAACTTGTTTATT
GCAGCTTATAATGGTTACAAATAAAGCAATAGCATCACAAATTTCACAAATAAAGCATTTTTTTCACTGC
ATTCTAGTTGTGGTTTGTCCAAACTCATCAATGTATCTTATCATGTCTGGCTCTAGCTATCCCGCCCCTA
ACTCCGCCCATCCCGCCCCTAACTCCGCCCAGTTCCGCCCATTCTCCGCCCCATGGCTGACTAATTTTTT
TTATTTATGCAGAGGCCGAGGCCGCCTCGGCCTCTGAGCTATTCCAGAAGTAGTGAGGAGGCTTTTTTGG
AGGCCTAGGGACGTACCCAATTCGCCCTATAGTGAGTCGTATTACGCGCGCTCACTGGCCGTCGTTTTAC
AACGTCGTGACTGGGAAAACCCTGGCGTTACCCAACTTAATCGCCTTGCAGCACATCCCCCTTTCGCCAG
CTGGCGTAATAGCGAAGAGGCCCGCACCGATCGCCCTTCCCAACAGTTGCGCAGCCTGAATGGCGAATGG
G
[124 nt withheld, positions 10292-10415]
C
[91 nt withheld, positions 10417-10507]
A
[49 nt withheld, positions 10509-10557]
CCTTTGACGTTGGAGTCCACGTTCTTT
[37 nt withheld, positions 10585-10621]
ACCCTATCTCGGTCTATTCTTTTGATTTATAAGGGATTTTGCCGATTTCGGCCTATTGGTTAAAAAATGA
GCTGATTTAACAAAAATTTAACGCGAATTTTAACAAAATATTAACGCTTACAATTTAGGTGGCACTTTTC
GGGGAAATGTGCGCGGAACCCCTATTTGTTTATTTTTCTAAATACATTCAAATATGTATCCGCTCATGAG
ACAATAACCCTGATAAATGCTTCAATAATATTGAAAAAGGAAGAGTATGAGTATTCAACATTTCCGTGTC
GCCCTTATTCCCTTTTTTGCGGCATTTTGCCTTCCTGTTTTTGCTCACCCAGAAACGCTGGTGAAAGTAA
AAGATGCTGAAGATCAGTTGGGTGCACGAGTGGGTTACATCGAACTGGATCTCAACAGCGGTAAGATCCT
TGAGAGTTTTCGCCCCGAAGAACGTTTTCCAATGATGAGCACTTTTAAAGTTCTGCTATGTGGCGCGGTA
TTATCCCGTATTGACGCCGGGCAAGAGCAACTCGGTCGCCGCATACACTATTCTCAGAATGACTTGGTTG
AGTACTCACCAGTCACAGAAAAGCATCTTACGGATGGCATGACAGTAAGAGAATTATGCAGTGCTGCCAT
AACCATGAGTGATAACACTGCGGCCAACTTACTTCTGACAACGATCGGAGGACCGAAGGAGCTAACCGCT
TTTTTGCACAACATGGGGGATCATGTAACTCGCCTTGATCGTTGGGAACCGGAGCTGAATGAAGCCATAC
CAAACGACGAGCGTGACACCACGATGCCTGTAGCAATGGCAACAACGTTGCGCAAACTATTAACTGGCGA
ACTACTTACTCTAGCTTCCCGGCAACAATTAATAGACTGGATGGAGGCGGATAAAGTTGCAGGACCACTT
CTGCGCTCGGCCCTTCCGGCTGGCTGGTTTATTGCTGATAAATCTGGAGCCGGTGAGCGTGGGTCTCGCG
GTATCATTGCAGCACTGGGGCCAGATGGTAAGCCCTCCCGTATCGTAGTTATCTACACGACGGGGAGTCA
GGCAACTATGGATGAACGAAATAGACAGATCGCTGAGATAGGTGCCTCACTGATTAAGCATTGGTAACTG
TCAGACCAAGTTTACTCATATATACTTTAGATTGATTTAAAACTTCATTTTTAATTTAAAAGGATCTAGG
TGAAGATCCTTTTTGATAATCTCATGACCAAAATCCCTTAACGTGAGTTTTCGTTCCACTGAGCGTCAGA
CCCCGTAGAAAAGATCAAAGGATCTTCTTGAGATCCTTTTTTTCTGCGCGTAATCTGCTGCTTGCAAACA
AAAAAACCACCGCTACCAGCGGTGGTTTGTTTGCCGGATCAAGAGCTACCAACTCTTTTTCCGAAGGTAA
CTGGCTTCAGCAGAGCGCAGATACCAAATACTGTTCTTCTAGTGTAGCCGTAGTTAGGCCACCACTTCAA
GAACTCTGTAGCACCGCCTACATACCTCGCTCTGCTAATCCTGTTACCAGTGGCTGCTGCCAGTGGCGAT
AAGTCGTGTCTTACCGGGTTGGACTCAAGACGATAGTTACCGGATAAGGCGCAGCGGTCGGGCTGAACGG
GGGGTTCGTGCACACAGCCCAGCTTGGAGCGAACGACCTACACCGAACTGAGATACCTACAGCGTGAGCT
ATGAGAAAGCGCCACGCTTCCCGAAGGGAGAAAGGCGGACAGGTATCCGGTAAGCGGCAGGGTCGGAACA
GGAGAGCGCACGAGGGAGCTTCCAGGGGGAAACGCCTGGTATCTTTATAGTCCTGTCGGGTTTCGCCACC
TCTGACTTGAGCGTCGATTTTTGTGATGCTCGTCAGGGGGGCGGAGCCTATGGAAAAACGCCAGCAACGC
GGCCTTTTTACGGTTCCTGGCCTTTTGCTGGCCTTTTGCTCACATGTTCTTTCCTGCGTTATCCCCTGAT
TCTGTGGATAACCGTATTACCGCCTTTGAGTGAGCTGATACCGCTCGCCGCAGCCGAACGACCGAGCGCA
GCGAGTCAGTGAGCGAGGAAGCGGAAGAGCGCCCAATACGCAAACCGCCTCTCCCCGCGCGTTGGCCGAT
TCATTAATGCAGCTGGCACGACAGGTTTCCCGACTGGAAAGCGGGCAGTGAGCGCAACGCAATTAATGTG
AGTTAGCTCACTCATTAGGCACCCCAGGCTTTACACTTTATGCTTCCGGCTCGTATGTTGTGTGGAATTG
TGAGCGGATAACAATTTCACACAGGAAACAGCTATGACCATGATTACGCCAAGCGCGCAATTAACCCTCA
CTAAAGGGAACAAAAGCTGGAGCTGCAAGC
Features (pLannotate 1.2.2; 31 found; start..end, strand, type, name):
      5..231     +  promoter       RSV promoter: Rous sarcoma virus enhancer/promoter
    232..412     +  LTR            5' LTR (truncated): truncated 5' long terminal repeat (LTR) from HIV-1
    459..584     +  misc_feature   HIV-1 Ψ: packaging signal of human immunodeficiency virus type 1
    568..931     +  CDS            HIV-1 gag (fragment): gag protein from human immunodeficiency virus 1; gag
   1077..1310    +  misc_feature   RRE: The Rev response element (RRE) of HIV-1 allows for Rev-dependent mRNA export from the nucleus to the cytoplasm.
   1687..1713    +  CDS            Rev (fragment): human immunodeficiency virus 1 (HIV-1) Rev protein; rev; enhances nuclear export of unspliced and incompletely spliced viral mRNAs
   1720..1743    +  promoter       SV40 promoter (fragment): SV40 early promoter
   1744..1815    +  promoter       SV40 promoter (fragment): SV40 enhancer and early promoter
   1839..1974    +  rep_origin     SV40 ori: SV40 origin of replication
   2020..2616    +  CDS            PuroR (fragment): puromycin N-acetyltransferase; pac from Streptomyces; confers resistance to puromycin
   2665..2782    +  misc_feature   cPPT/CTS: central polypurine tract and central termination sequence of HIV-1
   2847..2913    +  CDS            small t antigen (fragment): SV40 (simian virus 40) small t antigen
   2920..4098    +  promoter       EF-1α promoter: strong constitutive promoter for human elongation factor EF-1α
   4115..8707    +  CDS            NFAT5: NFAT5_HUMAN - Also known as KIAA0827, TONEBP. Experimental evidence at protein level: Swiss-Prot protein existence level 1. Transcription factor involved, among others, in the transcriptional regulation of osmoprotective and inflammatory genes. Mediates the transcriptional response to hypertonicity (PubMed:10051678). Positively regulates the transcription of LCN2 and S100A4 genes; optimal transactivation of these genes requires the presence of DDX5/DDX17 (PubMed:22266867). Binds the DNA consensus sequence 5'-[ACT][AG]TGGAAA[CAT]A[TA][ATC][CA][ATG][GT][GAC][CG][CT]-3' (PubMed:10377394). From Ho
   8723..8776    +  promoter       U6 promoter (fragment): RNA polymerase III promoter for human U6 snRNA
   8818..9406    +  misc_feature   WPRE: woodchuck hepatitis virus posttranscriptional regulatory element
   9457..9476    +  misc_feature   cPPT/CTS (fragment): central polypurine tract and central termination sequence of HIV-1
   9478..9711    +  LTR            3' LTR (ΔU3): self-inactivating 3' long terminal repeat (LTR) from HIV-1
   9789..9910    +  polyA_signal   SV40 poly(A) signal: SV40 polyadenylation signal
   9950..10085   +  rep_origin     SV40 ori: SV40 origin of replication
  10106..10124   -  promoter       T7 promoter: promoter for bacteriophage T7 RNA polymerase
  10132..10287   +  CDS            lacZα (fragment): LacZα fragment of β-galactosidase; lacZ fragment
  10292..10720   +  rep_origin     f1 ori (sequence partly withheld): f1 bacteriophage origin of replication; arrow indicates direction of (+) strand synthesis
  10773..10877   +  promoter       AmpR promoter: bla
  10878..11738   +  CDS            AmpR: β-lactamase; bla; confers resistance to ampicillin, carbenicillin, and related antibiotics
  11909..12497   +  rep_origin     ori: high-copy-number ColE1/pMB1/pBR322/pUC origin of replication
  12680..12772   +  CDS            lacI (fragment): lac repressor; lacI; The lac repressor binds to the lac operator to inhibit transcription in E. coli. This inhibition can be relieved by adding lactose or isopropyl-β-D-thiogalactopyranoside (IPTG).
  12785..12806   +  protein_bind   CAP binding site: CAP binding activates transcription in the presence of cAMP. E. coli catabolite activator protein
  12821..12851   +  promoter       lac promoter: promoter for the E. coli lac operon
  12855..12877   +  protein_bind   lac operator (fragment): The lac repressor binds to the lac operator to inhibit transcription in E. coli. This inhibition can be relieved by adding lactose or isopropyl-β-D-thiogalactopyranoside (IPTG). lac repressor encoded by lacI
  12920..12938   +  promoter       T3 promoter: promoter for bacteriophage T3 RNA polymerase
