[The description below was written by a language model from this plasmid's Addgene catalogue record and pLannotate feature annotations shown in this document.]
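Description:
TFORF2085 is a lentiviral mammalian expression plasmid built on the pLX_TRC317 backbone that carries the human transcription factor NFAT5 (also known as TonEBP/OREBP), a regulator of osmoprotective and inflammatory genes and of the response to hypertonicity. It belongs to a barcoded transcription factor ORF collection in which each ORF is paired with a unique 24-bp barcode, so that the factor can be identified by sequencing in pooled overexpression screens. The barcode is not annotated in the feature tables. The synthesized ORF of roughly 4.6 kb is driven by the strong constitutive EF-1α promoter and followed by a short U6 promoter fragment and a WPRE, which enhances transcript stability and expression.

The viral portion has a third-generation, self-inactivating layout. An RSV promoter fused to a truncated HIV-1 5' LTR drives genomic RNA production in packaging cells. It is followed by the Ψ packaging signal with a partial gag fragment, the RRE for Rev-dependent nuclear export, a cPPT/CTS to aid nuclear import, and a ΔU3 3' LTR that inactivates LTR promoter activity after integration. Upstream of the EF-1α cassette, an SV40 early promoter drives puromycin N-acetyltransferase, allowing selection of transduced cells. An SV40 poly(A) signal and a second SV40 origin lie outside the 3' LTR.

In bacteria the plasmid is maintained through a high-copy ColE1/pUC origin and ampicillin resistance, and it also carries an f1 origin and remnants of the lac region flanked by T7 and T3 promoters. The depositor cautions that the plasmid may recombine during propagation. The two feature tables describe essentially the same ~12.96 kb circular sequence, differing in start position and by one nucleotide in length.
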