Addgene plasmid #141914: TFORF2085
Purpose: Lentiviral vector for overexpressing transcription factor ORFs with unique 24-bp barcodes. Barcodes facilitate identification of transcription factors in pooled screens.
Depositing lab: Feng Zhang. Depositing organization: Broad Institute. Publication: A transcription factor atlas of directed differentiation. Joung J, Ma S, Tay T, Geiger-Schuller KR, Kirchgatterer PC, Verdine VK, Guo B, Arias-Garcia MA, Allen WE, Singh A, Kuksenko O, Abudayyeh OO, Gootenberg JS, Fu Z, Macrae RK, Buenrostro JD, Regev A, Zhang F. Cell. 2023 Jan 5;186(1):209-229.e26. doi: 10.1016/j.cell.2022.11.026. PubMed 36608654.
Backbone
  Vector backbone: pLX_TRC317
  Backbone manufacturer: Broad Institute Genetic Perturbation Platform
  Backbone size w/o insert (bp): 8264
  Vector type: Mammalian Expression, Lentiviral
  Selectable markers: Puromycin
Growth in bacteria
  Bacterial resistance: Ampicillin, 100 μg/mL
  Growth temperature: 30°C
  Growth strain: NEB Stable
  Copy number: High Copy
Gene/Insert
  Gene/Insert name: NFAT5
  Species: H. sapiens (human)
  Insert size (bp): 4697
  Entrez Gene: NFAT5 (a.k.a. NF-AT5, NFATL1, NFATZ, OREBP, TONEBP)
  Promoter: EF1a
  Cloning method: Unknown
  Sequencing primers: 5′ GGGTGGAGACTGAAGTTAGGCCAG; 3′ CACATAGCGTAAAAGGAGCAACATAG
Terms and licenses: Academic/Nonprofit Terms; Industry Terms: Not Available to Industry
Depositor comments: NM_006599,ENST00000354436 . The transcription factor ORF portion of this plasmid was synthesized by Genewiz. Please test multiple small colonies in case of plasmid recombination. To make this collection available in a timely manner, a portion of this collection was not fully sequenced by Addgene. If an Addgene verified full plasmid sequence is not available, please contact us prior to placing an order to request the full sequence.
How to cite: TFORF2085 was a gift from Feng Zhang (Addgene plasmid # 141914 ; http://n2t.net/addgene:141914 ; RRID:Addgene_141914)
