>Addgene plasmid #141914 | TFORF2085 | depositor partial sequence | sequence record 277879 | Insert
ACCGCCACCATGCCCTCGGACTTCATCTCATTGCTCAGCGCGGACCTAGACCTGGAATCGCCCAAGTCCC
TCTACTCGCGAGAATCTGTCTATGATCTTCTCCCAAAGGAGTTACAGTTACCTCCATCTAGAGAAACATC
TGTAGCATCAATGAGTCAGACAAGCGGTGGTGAGGCAGGCTCGCCTCCTCCAGCTGTTGTTGCTGCTGAT
GCTTCTTCAGCTCCCTCCTCTTCCTCCATGGGCGGTGCTTGCAGCTCCTTTACCACCTCTTCCAGCCCTA
CCATTTATTCTACCTCAGTCACCGACAGCAAGGCTATGCAAGTGGAGAGCTGCTCCTCAGCCGTGGGGGT
AAGTAACAGAGGGGTAAGTGAAAAGCAGTTAACCAGTAACACAGTTCAGCAGCATCCATCAACACCGAAG
AGGCACACAGTCTTGTACATCTCACCACCACCTGAGGACTTGCTGGATAACAGTCGGATGTCCTGCCAGG
ATGAGGGGTGTGGATTGGAATCTGAGCAGAGCTGCAGTATGTGGATGGAGGATTCCCCCTCCAACTTCAG
TAACATGAGCACCAGTTCCTACAATGATAACACTGAGGTACCTCGTAAATCACGAAAACGAAATCCAAAG
CAGAGGCCGGGGGTCAAACGACGAGATTGTGAAGAATCTAATATGGATATATTTGATGCCGACAGTGCCA
AAGCACCTCACTATGTGCTTTCTCAGCTTACCACGGACAACAAAGGCAACTCAAAAGCGGGAAATGGAAC
ATTGGAAAACCAAAAAGGAACTGGAGTAAAGAAGAGCCCTATGTTGTGTGGACAATATCCTGTTAAAAGT
GAGGGAAAGGAGCTGAAGATAGTTGTACAACCTGAGACACAGCACCGAGCTCGGTACCTGACTGAGGGCA
GCCGTGGCTCAGTGAAAGATAGAACACAGCAAGGCTTTCCTACAGTAAAGCTGGAAGGCCATAATGAACC
TGTAGTGTTGCAAGTGTTTGTGGGCAACGACTCTGGACGAGTGAAACCACATGGATTTTATCAGGCCTGC
AGAGTAACTGGACGAAATACAACTCCTTGCAAAGAAGTGGACATTGAAGGCACTACTGTTATAGAAGTCG
GCCTTGATCCTAGCAACAACATGACACTGGCGGTGGACTGCGTAGGGATATTGAAATTGAGGAATGCTGA
TGTCGAAGCCAGAATAGGAATTGCTGGTTCCAAGAAGAAAAGCACTCGTGCCAGATTGGTTTTTCGAGTT
AATATCATGAGGAAAGATGGCTCCACTTTGACACTGCAAACACCCTCTTCTCCAATTTTGTGTACTCAGC
CAGCAGGAGTGCCAGAAATCTTAAAGAAAAGCTTGCATAGCTGTTCAGTGAAAGGAGAAGAAGAAGTGTT
TTTAATCGGCAAGAACTTTCTGAAAGGAACTAAAGTTATTTTCCAAGAAAATGTTTCTGATGAAAACTCT
TGGAAGTCAGAAGCTGAAATTGATATGGAACTATTTCATCAGAATCATCTTATTGTGAAGGTTCCTCCCT
ATCATGACCAACATATAACTTTGCCTGTGTCAGTGGGAATATATGTAGTGACAAATGCTGGAAGATCTCA
TGATGTTCAACCATTCACTTACACTCCAGACCCAGCAGCAGCTGGTGCTTTGAATGTAAATGTGAAGAAG
GAAATATCTAGTCCAGCAAGACCTTGCTCTTTTGAAGAGGCCATGAAAGCAATGAAAACTACTGGATGTA
ATTTAGATAAGGTAAATATTATCCCTAATGCCCTGATGACTCCACTCATACCAAGCAGTATGATTAAGAG
TGAAGATGTTACTCCAATGGAAGTAACAGCAGAAAAAAGATCTTCCACTATTTTTAAGACTACAAAGTCT
GTTGGATCAACTCAGCAAACATTAGAAAACATCTCAAACATAGCAGGAAATGGCTCTTTTTCATCACCAT
CATCTTCCCACCTACCTTCTGAAAATGAAAAACAGCAGCAGATTCAGCCCAAGGCATACAACCCAGAGAC
CCTGACAACTATTCAAACCCAGGACATCTCACAGCCTGGTACTTTTCCAGCAGTTTCTGCTTCTAGTCAG
CTGCCCAACAGCGATGCACTATTGCAGCAGGCTACACAGTTTCAGACAAGAGAAACTCAGTCTAGAGAGA
TATTACAGTCAGATGGTACAGTGGTTAATTTGTCACAACTGACTGAGGCATCACAACAACAGCAGCAGTC
ACCACTACAAGAACAAGCACAGACTTTACAGCAGCAGATTTCATCAAATATTTTTCCATCACCAAATAGT
GTGAGTCAGCTTCAGAATACTATTCAGCAGCTGCAAGCAGGGAGTTTCACAGGCAGTACTGCTAGTGGCA
GCAGTGGAAGTGTTGACTTGGTCCAACAAGTTTTAGAGGCACAGCAGCAGTTATCTTCAGTTTTATTTTC
TGCTCCAGATGGTAATGAGAATGTTCAAGAGCAGCTTAGTGCAGATATTTTTCAACAAGTCAGTCAAATT
CAGAGTGGTGTAAGCCCTGGAATGTTTTCCTCAACAGAGCCAACAGTCCATACCAGACCAGATAATTTAT
TACCTGGAAGAGCTGAAAGTGTTCATCCACAGTCTGAAAACACGTTATCTAATCAACAGCAGCAGCAGCA
GCAGCAACAGCAAGTGATGGAATCTTCAGCCGCAATGGTGATGGAGATGCAACAGAGTATCTGCCAGGCA
GCTGCCCAGATTCAGTCAGAGTTATTCCCTTCAACTGCTTCAGCAAATGGAAACCTTCAGCAATCGCCAG
TTTACCAGCAGACTTCTCACATGATGAGTGCATTGTCTACCAATGAGGATATGCAAATGCAGTGTGAATT
GTTTTCTTCTCCTCCTGCAGTTTCTGGAAATGAAACTTCTACAACTACCACACAGCAGGTTGCAACCCCT
GGCACTACCATGTTTCAGACATCAAGTTCAGGAGATGGAGAAGAAACTGGAACACAAGCAAAACAGATTC
AGAACAGTGTCTTTCAGACCATGGTCCAAATGCAACATAGTGGGGACAATCAACCTCAAGTTAACCTTTT
TTCATCCACAAAAAGTATGATGAGTGTTCAGAATAGTGGTACCCAACAACAAGGTAATGGTTTATTCCAG
CAAGGGAATGAGATGATGTCACTTCAATCTGGAAATTTTTTGCAGCAGTCTTCTCATTCACAGGCCCAAC
TTTTTCATCCTCAAAATCCTATTGCCGATGCTCAGAACCTTTCCCAGGAAACTCAAGGTTCTCTCTTTCA
TAGTCCAAATCCTATTGTCCACAGTCAGACTTCTACAACCTCCTCTGAACAAATGCAGCCTCCAATGTTT
CACTCTCAAAGTACCATTGCTGTGTTACAGGGCTCTTCAGTTCCTCAAGACCAGCAGTCAACCAACATAT
TTCTTTCCCAGAGTCCCATGAATAATCTTCAGACTAACACAGTAGCCCAAGAAGCATTTTTTGCAGCACC
GAACTCAATTTCTCCACTTCAGTCAACATCAAACAGTGAACAACAAGCTGCTTTCCAACAGCAAGCTCCA
ATATCACACATCCAGACTCCTATGCTTTCCCAAGAACAGGCACAACCCCCGCAGCAGGGTTTATTTCAGC
CTCAGGTGGCCCTGGGCTCCCTTCCACCTAATCCAATGCCTCAAAGCCAACAAGGAACCATGTTCCAGTC
ACAGCACTCAATAGTTGCCATGCAGAGTAACTCTCCATCCCAGGAACAGCAGCAGCAGCAGCAACAGCAG
CAGCAACAGCAGCAGCAACAACAACAGAGCATTTTATTCAGTAATCAGAATACCATGGCTACAATGGCGT
CTCCAAAGCAACCACCACCAAACATGATATTCAACCCAAATCAAAATCCAATGGCTAATCAGGAGCAACA
GAACCAGTCAATTTTTCACCAACAAAGTAACATGGCCCCAATGAATCAAGAGCAACAGCCCATGCAATTT
CAGAGTCAGTCCACAGTTTCCTCACTTCAGAACCCAGGTCCTACCCAGTCGGAATCATCACAGACCCCCT
TGTTCCATAGCTCTCCTCAGATTCAGTTGGTACAAGGGTCACCTAGTTCTCAAGAGCAGCAAGTAACTCT
CTTCTTATCTCCAGCATCCATGTCTGCCTTGCAGACCAGTATAAATCAACAAGATATGCAACAGTCTCCT
CTTTATTCCCCTCAGAACAACATGCCTGGAATTCAAGGAGCCACATCTTCGCCTCAACCACAGGCTACTT
TATTTCACAACACAGCAGGAGGCACAATGAACCAACTGCAGAATTCTCCTGGCTCATCTCAGCAGACATC
AGGAATGTTCTTATTTGGCATTCAAAATAACTGTAGTCAGCTTTTAACCTCTGGACCAGCTACATTGCCT
GATCAGTTGATGGCCATAAGTCAGCCAGGCCAACCACAAAACGAGGGCCAGCCACCTGTGACAACACTTC
TTTCTCAGCAAATGCCAGAGAATTCTCCACTGGCATCCTCTATAAACACCAACCAGAACATCGAAAAGAT
TGATTTGCTTGTTTCATTGCAAAACCAAGGGAACAACTTGACTGGCTCCTTTTAGTAATGAACTAGTCCG
TAACTTGAAAGTATTTCGATTTCTTGGCTTTATATATCTTGTGGAAAGGACGAGCTCACTCCGAAGCCAA
GGAATCC
