>Addgene plasmid #141914 | TFORF2085 | depositor partial sequence | sequence record 277880 | Barcode
GCTCACTCCGAAGCCAAGGAATCC
